Addgene plasmid #51555: MR015-H11-R2-TALEN
Purpose: Expresses the H11-R2 TALEN in mammalian cells. To cleave the H11 locus, this TALEN was coexpressed with H11-L2 (plasmid #51554).
Depositing lab: Michele Calos. Depositing organization: Stanford University. Publication: DICE, an efficient system for iterative genomic editing in human pluripotent stem cells. Zhu F, Gamboa M, Farruggio AP, Hippenmeyer S, Tasic B, Schule B, Chen-Tsai Y, Calos MP. Nucleic Acids Res. 2013 Dec 4. 10.1093/nar/gkt1290 PubMed 24304893.
Backbone
  Vector backbone: MR015
  Backbone manufacturer: Porteus lab
  Vector type: Mammalian Expression, TALEN
  Selectable markers: Neomycin (select with G418)
Growth in bacteria
  Bacterial resistance: Ampicillin, 100 μg/mL
  Growth temperature: 37°C
  Growth strain: DH10B
  Copy number: Unknown
Gene/Insert
  Gene/Insert name: H11-R2 TALEN
Terms and licenses: Academic/Nonprofit Terms; Industry Terms: Not Available to Industry
How to cite: MR015-H11-R2-TALEN was a gift from Michele Calos (Addgene plasmid # 51555 ; http://n2t.net/addgene:51555 ; RRID:Addgene_51555)
