[The description below was written by a language model from this plasmid's Addgene catalogue record and pLannotate feature annotations shown in this document.]
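Description:
MR015-H11-R2-TALEN is a mammalian expression plasmid of about 8.2 kb, built on the MR015 TALEN backbone, that encodes the right-hand member of a TALE nuclease pair directed against the H11 locus. It is propagated in E. coli through a high-copy ColE1/pUC-type origin with ampicillin selection (AmpR under its own bla promoter). It also carries an f1 phage origin and remnants of a lac promoter/operator region typical of pcDNA-style vectors. For selection in mammalian cells, an SV40 enhancer/early promoter drives the neomycin phosphotransferase gene, followed by an SV40 polyadenylation signal, allowing G418 selection.

The nuclease cassette is driven by the CMV immediate early enhancer and promoter, with a T7 promoter just downstream, and is terminated by the bovine growth hormone polyadenylation signal. The open reading frame begins with a 3xFLAG epitope tag for detection. Next comes a segment matching the N-terminal region of Xanthomonas TAL effectors, then an unannotated stretch of roughly 1.5 kb that presumably holds the custom repeat array specifying the H11-R2 target half-site. After that come a TAL effector C-terminal fragment and the FokI endonuclease cleavage domain. Because FokI cleaves as a dimer, this TALEN is not meant to act alone. According to the record, it was coexpressed with the partner H11-L2 TALEN plasmid so that the two proteins bind adjacent half-sites and create a double-strand break at H11. The associated work describes an iterative genome editing system in human pluripotent stem cells, where such a break would promote targeted modification at this locus. The record does not state the target sequence or the repeat composition.
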