Features (pLannotate 1.2.2; 23 found; start..end, strand, type, name):
     28..80      -  misc_feature   bom (fragment): basis of mobility region from pBR322
    235..614     +  enhancer       CMV enhancer: human cytomegalovirus immediate early enhancer
    615..818     +  promoter       CMV promoter: human cytomegalovirus (CMV) immediate early promoter
    814..847     +  LTR            5' LTR (truncated) (fragment): truncated 5' long terminal repeat (LTR) from HIV-1
    863..881     +  promoter       T7 promoter: promoter for bacteriophage T7 RNA polymerase
    910..975     +  CDS            3xFLAG: three tandem FLAG® epitope tags, followed by an enterokinase cleavage site
   1027..1536    +  CDS            avrXa10 (fragment): AVX10_XANOO - Experimental evidence at protein level: Swiss-Prot protein existence level 1. Avirulence protein. Induces the hypersensitive response (HR)in rice plants carrying the resistance gene Xa10. Activity depends on the presence of the core repeat domains; replacement with repeat domains from other proteins (AvrBs3 of X.euvesicatoria (AC P14727) or AvrXa7 of this organism) does not elicit the HR. Probably acts as a transcription factor in its host plant (rice) to induce plant resistance or disease. From Xanthomonas oryzae pv. oryzae.
   3025..3231    +  CDS            avrBs3 (fragment): AVRB3_XANEU - Experimental evidence at protein level: Swiss-Prot protein existence level 1. Avirulence protein. Acts as a transcription factor in C.annuum plants. In susceptible plants lacking the Bs3 resistance gene induces expression of a number of genes, including genes homologous to a family of auxin-induced genes, alpha-expansin genes, pectate lyase, anthocyanidin glucoside rhamnosyl transferase and at least one transcription factor, UPA20. Their expression leads to plant hypertrophy in mesophyll cells, probably mainly mediated by UPA20 (PubMed:17962565). In resistant plants induces the h
   3220..3807    +  CDS            fokIR (fragment): T2F1_PLAOK - Also known as rfoKI. Experimental evidence at protein level: Swiss-Prot protein existence level 1. Recognizes the double-stranded sequence 5'-GGATG-3'/3'-CATCC- 5' and cleaves respectively 14 bases after G-1 and 13 bases before C-1. From Planomicrobium okeanokoites (Planococcus okeanokoites) (Flavobacterium okeanokoites).
   3843..4067    +  polyA_signal   bGH poly(A) signal: bovine growth hormone polyadenylation signal
   4071..4092    +  promoter       SV40 promoter (fragment): SV40 enhancer and early promoter
   4113..4541    +  rep_origin     f1 ori (sequence partly withheld): f1 bacteriophage origin of replication; arrow indicates direction of (+) strand synthesis
   4555..4884    +  promoter       SV40 promoter: SV40 enhancer and early promoter
   4951..5742    +  CDS            neo: KKA2_KLEPN - Also known as kan, nptII. Experimental evidence at protein level: Swiss-Prot protein existence level 1. Resistance to kanamycin, neomycin, paromomycin, ribostamycin, butirosin and gentamicin B. From Klebsiella pneumoniae.
   5766..5924    +  CDS            ble (fragment): BLE_KLEPN - Experimental evidence at protein level: Swiss-Prot protein existence level 1. Binding protein with a strong affinity to the bleomycin family of antibiotics. Binds to CL990; an antimitotic-antibiotic compound. From Klebsiella pneumoniae.
   5919..6040    +  polyA_signal   SV40 poly(A) signal: SV40 polyadenylation signal
   6113..6129    -  protein_bind   lac operator: The lac repressor binds to the lac operator to inhibit transcription in E. coli. This inhibition can be relieved by adding lactose or isopropyl-β-D-thiogalactopyranoside (IPTG). lac repressor encoded by lacI
   6137..6167    -  promoter       lac promoter: promoter for the E. coli lac operon
   6182..6203    -  protein_bind   CAP binding site: CAP binding activates transcription in the presence of cAMP. E. coli catabolite activator protein
   6216..6308    -  CDS            lacI (fragment): lac repressor; lacI; The lac repressor binds to the lac operator to inhibit transcription in E. coli. This inhibition can be relieved by adding lactose or isopropyl-β-D-thiogalactopyranoside (IPTG).
   6491..7076    -  rep_origin     ori: high-copy-number ColE1/pMB1/pBR322/pUC origin of replication
   7247..8107    -  CDS            AmpR: β-lactamase; bla; confers resistance to ampicillin, carbenicillin, and related antibiotics
   8108..8212    -  promoter       AmpR promoter: bla
>Addgene plasmid #51555 | MR015-H11-R2-TALEN | depositor full sequence | sequence record 78783 | MR015-H11-R2-TALEN sequence 8243 bps
GACGGATCGGGAGATCTCCCGATCCCCTATGGTGCACTCTCAGTACAATCTGCTCTGATGCCGCATAGTT
AAGCCAGTATCTGCTCCCTGCTTGTGTGTTGGAGGTCGCTGAGTAGTGCGCGAGCAAAATTTAAGCTACA
ACAAGGCAAGGCTTGACCGACAATTGCATGAAGAATCTGCTTAGGGTTAGGCGTTTTGCGCTGCTTCGCG
ATGTACGGGCCAGATATACGCGTTGACATTGATTATTGACTAGTTATTAATAGTAATCAATTACGGGGTC
ATTAGTTCATAGCCCATATATGGAGTTCCGCGTTACATAACTTACGGTAAATGGCCCGCCTGGCTGACCG
CCCAACGACCCCCGCCCATTGACGTCAATAATGACGTATGTTCCCATAGTAACGCCAATAGGGACTTTCC
ATTGACGTCAATGGGTGGAGTATTTACGGTAAACTGCCCACTTGGCAGTACATCAAGTGTATCATATGCC
AAGTACGCCCCCTATTGACGTCAATGACGGTAAATGGCCCGCCTGGCATTATGCCCAGTACATGACCTTA
TGGGACTTTCCTACTTGGCAGTACATCTACGTATTAGTCATCGCTATTACCATGGTGATGCGGTTTTGGC
AGTACATCAATGGGCGTGGATAGCGGTTTGACTCACGGGGATTTCCAAGTCTCCACCCCATTGACGTCAA
TGGGAGTTTGTTTTGGCACCAAAATCAACGGGACTTTCCAAAATGTCGTAACAACTCCGCCCCATTGACG
CAAATGGGCGGTAGGCGTGTACGGTGGGAGGTCTATATAAGCAGAGCTCTCTGGCTAACTAGAGAACCCA
CTGCTTACTGGCTTATCGAAATTAATACGACTCACTATAGGGAGACCCAAGCTGGCTAGCGCCACCATGG
ACTACAAAGACCATGACGGTGATTATAAAGATCATGACATCGATTACAAGGATGACGATGACAAGATGGC
CCCCAAGAAGAAGAGGAAGGTGGGCATTCACCGCGGGGTACCTATGGTGGACTTGAGGACACTCGGTTAT
TCGCAACAGCAACAGGAGAAAATCAAGCCTAAGGTCAGGAGCACCGTCGCGCAACACCACGAGGCGCTTG
TGGGGCATGGCTTCACTCATGCGCATATTGTCGCGCTTTCACAGCACCCTGCGGCGCTTGGGACGGTGGC
TGTCAAATACCAAGATATGATTGCGGCCCTGCCCGAAGCCACGCACGAGGCAATTGTAGGGGTCGGTAAA
CAGTGGTCGGGAGCGCGAGCACTTGAGGCGCTGCTGACTGTGGCGGGTGAGCTTAGGGGGCCTCCGCTCC
AGCTCGACACCGGGCAGCTGCTGAAGATCGCGAAGAGAGGGGGAGTAACAGCGGTAGAGGCAGTGCACGC
CTGGCGCAATGCGCTCACCGGTGCCCCCCTGAACCTGACCCCGGACCAAGTGGTGGCTATCGCCAGCAAC
ATTGGCGGCAAGCAAGCGCTCGAAACGGTGCAGCGGCTGTTGCCGGTGCTGTGCCAGGACCATGGCCTGA
CTCCGGACCAAGTGGTGGCTATCGCCAGCCACGATGGCGGCAAGCAAGCGCTCGAAACGGTGCAGCGGCT
GTTGCCGGTGCTGTGCCAGGACCATGGCCTGACCCCGGACCAAGTGGTGGCTATCGCCAGCAACGGTGGC
GGCAAGCAAGCGCTCGAAACGGTGCAGCGGCTGTTGCCGGTGCTGTGCCAGGACCATGGCCTGACCCCGG
ACCAAGTGGTGGCTATCGCCAGCAACAATGGCGGCAAGCAAGCGCTCGAAACGGTGCAGCGGCTGTTGCC
GGTGCTGTGCCAGGACCATGGCCTGACCCCGGACCAAGTGGTGGCTATCGCCAGCAACAATGGCGGCAAG
CAAGCGCTCGAAACGGTGCAGCGGCTGTTGCCGGTGCTGTGCCAGGACCATGGCCTGACCCCGGACCAAG
TGGTGGCTATCGCCAGCAACATTGGCGGCAAGCAAGCGCTCGAAACGGTGCAGCGGCTGTTGCCGGTGCT
GTGCCAGGACCATGGCCTGACTCCGGACCAAGTGGTGGCTATCGCCAGCCACGATGGCGGCAAGCAAGCG
CTCGAAACGGTGCAGCGGCTGTTGCCGGTGCTGTGCCAGGACCATGGCCTGACCCCGGACCAAGTGGTGG
CTATCGCCAGCAACGGTGGCGGCAAGCAAGCGCTCGAAACGGTGCAGCGGCTGTTGCCGGTGCTGTGCCA
GGACCATGGCCTGACCCCGGACCAAGTGGTGGCTATCGCCAGCAACAATGGCGGCAAGCAAGCGCTCGAA
ACGGTGCAGCGGCTGTTGCCGGTGCTGTGCCAGGACCATGGCCTGACCCCGGACCAAGTGGTGGCTATCG
CCAGCAACATTGGCGGCAAGCAAGCGCTCGAAACGGTGCAGCGGCTGTTGCCGGTGCTGTGCCAGGACCA
TGGCCTGACCCCGGACCAAGTGGTGGCTATCGCCAGCCACGATGGCGGCAAGCAAGCGCTCGAAACGGTG
CAGCGGCTGTTGCCGGTGCTGTGCCAGGACCATGGCCTGACTCCGGACCAAGTGGTGGCTATCGCCAGCC
ACGATGGCGGCAAGCAAGCGCTCGAAACGGTGCAGCGGCTGTTGCCGGTGCTGTGCCAGGACCATGGCCT
GACTCCGGACCAAGTGGTGGCTATCGCCAGCCACGATGGCGGCAAGCAAGCGCTCGAAACGGTGCAGCGG
CTGTTGCCGGTGCTGTGCCAGGACCATGGCCTGACCCCGGACCAAGTGGTGGCTATCGCCAGCAACGGTG
GCGGCAAGCAAGCGCTCGAAACGGTGCAGCGGCTGTTGCCGGTGCTGTGCCAGGACCATGGCCTGACCCC
GGACCAAGTGGTGGCTATCGCCAGCAACATTGGCGGCAAGCAAGCGCTCGAAACGGTGCAGCGGCTGTTG
CCGGTGCTGTGCCAGGACCATGGCCTGACCCCGGACCAAGTGGTGGCTATCGCCAGCAACGGTGGCGGCA
AGCAAGCGCTCGAAAGCATTGTGGCCCAGCTGAGCCGGCCTGATCCGGCGTTGGCCGCGTTGACCAACGA
CCATCTGGTGGCGTTGGCATGTCTTGGTGGACGACCCGCGCTCGATGCAGTCAAAAAGGGTCTGCCTCAT
GCTCCCGCATTGATCAAAAGAACCAACCGGCGGATTCCCGAGAGAACTTCCCATCGAGTCGCGGGATCCC
AGCTGGTGAAGAGCGAGCTGGAGGAGAAGAAGTCCGAGCTGCGGCACAAGCTGAAGTACGTGCCCCACGA
GTACATCGAGCTGATCGAGATCGCCAGGAACAGCACCCAGGACCGCATCCTGGAGATGAAGGTGATGGAG
TTCTTCATGAAGGTGTACGGCTACAGGGGAAAGCACCTGGGCGGAAGCAGAAAGCCTGACGGCGCCATCT
ATACAGTGGGCAGCCCCATCGATTACGGCGTGATCGTGGACACAAAGGCCTACAGCGGCGGCTACAATCT
GCCTATCGGCCAGGCCGACGAGATGCAGAGATACGTGGAGGAGAACCAGACCCGGAATAAGCACATCAAC
CCCAACGAGTGGTGGAAGGTGTACCCTAGCAGCGTGACCGAGTTCAAGTTCCTGTTCGTGAGCGGCCACT
TCAAGGGCAACTACAAGGCCCAGCTGACCAGGCTGAACCACATCACCAACTGCAATGGCGCCGTGCTGAG
CGTGGAGGAGCTGCTGATCGGCGGCGAGATGATCAAAGCCGGCACCCTGACACTGGAGGAGGTGCGGCGC
AAGTTCAACAACGGCGAGATCAACTTCTGATAACTTAAGTTTAAACCGCTGATCAGCCTCGACTGTGCCT
TCTAGTTGCCAGCCATCTGTTGTTTGCCCCTCCCCCGTGCCTTCCTTGACCCTGGAAGGTGCCACTCCCA
CTGTCCTTTCCTAATAAAATGAGGAAATTGCATCGCATTGTCTGAGTAGGTGTCATTCTATTCTGGGGGG
TGGGGTGGGGCAGGACAGCAAGGGGGAGGATTGGGAAGACAATAGCAGGCATGCTGGGGATGCGGTGGGC
TCTATGGCTTCTGAGGCGGAAAGAACCAGCTGGGGCTCTAGGGGGTATCCCC
[124 nt withheld, positions 4113-4236]
C
[91 nt withheld, positions 4238-4328]
A
[49 nt withheld, positions 4330-4378]
CCTTTGACGTTGGAGTCCACGTTCTTT
[37 nt withheld, positions 4406-4442]
ACCCTATCTCGGTCTATTCTTTTGATTTATAAGGGATTTTGCCGATTTCGGCCTATTGGTTAAAAAATGA
GCTGATTTAACAAAAATTTAACGCGAATTAATTCTGTGGAATGTGTGTCAGTTAGGGTGTGGAAAGTCCC
CAGGCTCCCCAGCAGGCAGAAGTATGCAAAGCATGCATCTCAATTAGTCAGCAACCAGGTGTGGAAAGTC
CCCAGGCTCCCCAGCAGGCAGAAGTATGCAAAGCATGCATCTCAATTAGTCAGCAACCATAGTCCCGCCC
CTAACTCCGCCCATCCCGCCCCTAACTCCGCCCAGTTCCGCCCATTCTCCGCCCCATGGCTGACTAATTT
TTTTTATTTATGCAGAGGCCGAGGCCGCCTCTGCCTCTGAGCTATTCCAGAAGTAGTGAGGAGGCTTTTT
TGGAGGCCTAGGCTTTTGCAAAAAGCTCCCGGGAGCTTGTATATCCATTTTCGGATCTGATCAAGAGACA
GGATGAGGATCGTTTCGCATGATTGAACAAGATGGATTGCACGCAGGTTCTCCGGCCGCTTGGGTGGAGA
GGCTATTCGGCTATGACTGGGCACAACAGACAATCGGCTGCTCTGATGCCGCCGTGTTCCGGCTGTCAGC
GCAGGGGCGCCCGGTTCTTTTTGTCAAGACCGACCTGTCCGGTGCCCTGAATGAACTGCAGGACGAGGCA
GCGCGGCTATCGTGGCTGGCCACGACGGGCGTTCCTTGCGCAGCTGTGCTCGACGTTGTCACTGAAGCGG
GAAGGGACTGGCTGCTATTGGGCGAAGTGCCGGGGCAGGATCTCCTGTCATCTCACCTTGCTCCTGCCGA
GAAAGTATCCATCATGGCTGATGCAATGCGGCGGCTGCATACGCTTGATCCGGCTACCTGCCCATTCGAC
CACCAAGCGAAACATCGCATCGAGCGAGCACGTACTCGGATGGAAGCCGGTCTTGTCGATCAGGATGATC
TGGACGAAGAGCATCAGGGGCTCGCGCCAGCCGAACTGTTCGCCAGGCTCAAGGCGCGCATGCCCGACGG
CGAGGATCTCGTCGTGACCCATGGCGATGCCTGCTTGCCGAATATCATGGTGGAAAATGGCCGCTTTTCT
GGATTCATCGACTGTGGCCGGCTGGGTGTGGCGGACCGCTATCAGGACATAGCGTTGGCTACCCGTGATA
TTGCTGAAGAGCTTGGCGGCGAATGGGCTGACCGCTTCCTCGTGCTTTACGGTATCGCCGCTCCCGATTC
GCAGCGCATCGCCTTCTATCGCCTTCTTGACGAGTTCTTCTGAGCGGGACTCTGGGGTTCGAAATGACCG
ACCAAGCGACGCCCAACCTGCCATCACGAGATTTCGATTCCACCGCCGCCTTCTATGAAAGGTTGGGCTT
CGGAATCGTTTTCCGGGACGCCGGCTGGATGATCCTCCAGCGCGGGGATCTCATGCTGGAGTTCTTCGCC
CACCCCAACTTGTTTATTGCAGCTTATAATGGTTACAAATAAAGCAATAGCATCACAAATTTCACAAATA
AAGCATTTTTTTCACTGCATTCTAGTTGTGGTTTGTCCAAACTCATCAATGTATCTTATCATGTCTGTAT
ACCGTCGACCTCTAGCTAGAGCTTGGCGTAATCATGGTCATAGCTGTTTCCTGTGTGAAATTGTTATCCG
CTCACAATTCCACACAACATACGAGCCGGAAGCATAAAGTGTAAAGCCTGGGGTGCCTAATGAGTGAGCT
AACTCACATTAATTGCGTTGCGCTCACTGCCCGCTTTCCAGTCGGGAAACCTGTCGTGCCAGCTGCATTA
ATGAATCGGCCAACGCGCGGGGAGAGGCGGTTTGCGTATTGGGCGCTCTTCCGCTTCCTCGCTCACTGAC
TCGCTGCGCTCGGTCGTTCGGCTGCGGCGAGCGGTATCAGCTCACTCAAAGGCGGTAATACGGTTATCCA
CAGAATCAGGGGATAACGCAGGAAAGAACATGTGAGCAAAAGGCCAGCAAAAGGCCAGGAACCGTAAAAA
GGCCGCGTTGCTGGCGTTTTTCCATAGGCTCCGCCCCCCTGACGAGCATCACAAAAATCGACGCTCAAGT
CAGAGGTGGCGAAACCCGACAGGACTATAAAGATACCAGGCGTTTCCCCCTGGAAGCTCCCTCGTGCGCT
CTCCTGTTCCGACCCTGCCGCTTACCGGATACCTGTCCGCCTTTCTCCCTTCGGGAAGCGTGGCGCTTTC
TCATAGCTCACGCTGTAGGTATCTCAGTTCGGTGTAGGTCGTTCGCTCCAAGCTGGGCTGTGTGCACGAA
CCCCCCGTTCAGCCCGACCGCTGCGCCTTATCCGGTAACTATCGTCTTGAGTCCAACCCGGTAAGACACG
ACTTATCGCCACTGGCAGCAGCCACTGGTAACAGGATTAGCAGAGCGAGGTATGTAGGCGGTGCTACAGA
GTTCTTGAAGTGGTGGCCTAACTACGGCTACACTAGAAGAACAGTATTTGGTATCTGCGCTCTGCTGAAG
CCAGTTACCTTCGGAAAAAGAGTTGGTAGCTCTTGATCCGGCAAACAAACCACCGCTGGTAGCGGTTTTT
TTGTTTGCAAGCAGCAGATTACGCGCAGAAAAAAAGGATCTCAAGAAGATCCTTTGATCTTTTCTACGGG
GTCTGACGCTCAGTGGAACGAAAACTCACGTTAAGGGATTTTGGTCATGAGATTATCAAAAAGGATCTTC
ACCTAGATCCTTTTAAATTAAAAATGAAGTTTTAAATCAATCTAAAGTATATATGAGTAAACTTGGTCTG
ACAGTTACCAATGCTTAATCAGTGAGGCACCTATCTCAGCGATCTGTCTATTTCGTTCATCCATAGTTGC
CTGACTCCCCGTCGTGTAGATAACTACGATACGGGAGGGCTTACCATCTGGCCCCAGTGCTGCAATGATA
CCGCGAGACCCACGCTCACCGGCTCCAGATTTATCAGCAATAAACCAGCCAGCCGGAAGGGCCGAGCGCA
GAAGTGGTCCTGCAACTTTATCCGCCTCCATCCAGTCTATTAATTGTTGCCGGGAAGCTAGAGTAAGTAG
TTCGCCAGTTAATAGTTTGCGCAACGTTGTTGCCATTGCTACAGGCATCGTGGTGTCACGCTCGTCGTTT
GGTATGGCTTCATTCAGCTCCGGTTCCCAACGATCAAGGCGAGTTACATGATCCCCCATGTTGTGCAAAA
AAGCGGTTAGCTCCTTCGGTCCTCCGATCGTTGTCAGAAGTAAGTTGGCCGCAGTGTTATCACTCATGGT
TATGGCAGCACTGCATAATTCTCTTACTGTCATGCCATCCGTAAGATGCTTTTCTGTGACTGGTGAGTAC
TCAACCAAGTCATTCTGAGAATAGTGTATGCGGCGACCGAGTTGCTCTTGCCCGGCGTCAATACGGGATA
ATACCGCGCCACATAGCAGAACTTTAAAAGTGCTCATCATTGGAAAACGTTCTTCGGGGCGAAAACTCTC
AAGGATCTTACCGCTGTTGAGATCCAGTTCGATGTAACCCACTCGTGCACCCAACTGATCTTCAGCATCT
TTTACTTTCACCAGCGTTTCTGGGTGAGCAAAAACAGGAAGGCAAAATGCCGCAAAAAAGGGAATAAGGG
CGACACGGAAATGTTGAATACTCATACTCTTCCTTTTTCAATATTATTGAAGCATTTATCAGGGTTATTG
TCTCATGAGCGGATACATATTTGAATGTATTTAGAAAAATAAACAAATAGGGGTTCCGCGCACATTTCCC
CGAAAAGTGCCACCTGACGTC
