>Addgene plasmid #51555 | MR015-H11-R2-TALEN | addgene partial sequence | sequence record 80379 | CMV-F 5'-CGCAAATGGGCGGTAGGCGTG-3'
CAAGCTGGCTAGCGCCACCATGGACTACAAAGACCATGACGGTGATTATAAAGATCATGACATCGATTAC
AAGGATGACGATGACAAGATGGCCCCCAAGAAGAAGAGGAAGGTGGGCATTCACCGCGGGGTACCTATGG
TGGACTTGAGGACACTCGGTTATTCGCAACAGCAACAGGAGAAAATCAAGCCTAAGGTCAGGAGCACCGT
CGCGCAACACCACGAGGCGCTTGTGGGGCATGGCTTCACTCATGCGCATATTGTCGCGCTTTCACAGCAC
CCTGCGGCGCTTGGGACGGTGGCTGTCAAATACCAAGATATGATTGCGGCCCTGCCCGAAGCCACGCACG
AGGCAATTGTAGGGGTCGGTAAACAGTGGTCGGGAGCGCGAGCACTTGAGGCGCTGCTGACTGTGGCGGG
TGAGCTTAGGGGGCCTCCGCTCCAGCTCGACACCGGGCAGCTGCTGAAGATCGCGAAGAGAGGGGGAGTA
ACAGCGGTAGAGGCAGTGCACGCCTGGCGCAATGCGCTCACCGGTGCCCCCCTGAACCTGACCCCGGACC
AAGTGGTGGCTATCGCCAGCAACATTGGCGGCAAGCAAGCGCTCGAAACGGTGCAGCGGCTGTTGCCGGT
GCTGTGCCAGGACCATGGCCTGACTCCGGACCAAGTGGTGGCTATCGCCAGCCACGATGGCGGCAAGCAA
GCGCTCGAAACGGTGCAGCGGCTGTTGCCGGTGCTGTGCCAGGACCATGGCCTGACCCCGGACCAAGTGG
TGGCTATCGCCAGCAACGGTGGCGGCAAGCAAGCGCTCGAAACGGTGCAGCGGCTGTTGCCG
