>Addgene plasmid #51555 | MR015-H11-R2-TALEN | addgene partial sequence | sequence record 80490 | BGH-rev 5'-TAGAAGGCACAGTCGAGG-3'
GATCTCGCCGTTGTTGAACTTGCGCCGCACCTCCTCCAGTGTCAGGGTGCCGGCTTTGATCATCTCGCCG
CCGATCAGCAGCTCCTCCACGCTCAGCACGGCGCCATTGCAGTTGGTGATGTGGTTCAGCCTGGTCAGCT
GGGCCTTGTAGTTGCCCTTGAAGTGGCCGCTCACGAACAGGAACTTGAACTCGGTCACGCTGCTAGGGTA
CACCTTCCACCACTCGTTGGGGTTGATGTGCTTATTCCGGGTCTGGTTCTCCTCCACGTATCTCTGCATC
TCGTCGGCCTGGCCGATAGGCAGATTGTAGCCGCCGCTGTAGGCCTTTGTGTCCACGATCACGCCGTAAT
CGATGGGGCTGCCCACTGTATAGATGGCGCCGTCAGGCTTTCTGCTTCCGCCCAGGTGCTTTCCCCTGTA
GCCGTACACCTTCATGAAGAACTCCATCACCTTCATCTCCAGGATGCGGTCCTGGGTGCTGTTCCTGGCG
ATCTCGATCAGCTCGATGTACTCGTGGGGCACGTACTTCAGCTTGTGCCGCAGCTCGGACTTCTTCTCCT
CCAGCTCGCTCTTCACCAGCTGGGATCCCGCGACTCGATGGGAAGTTCTCTCGGGAATCCGCCGGTTGGT
TCTTTTGATCAATGCGGGAGCATGAGGCAGACCCTTTTTGACTGCATCGAGCGCGGGTCGTCCACCAAGA
CATGCCAACGCCACCAGATGGTCGTTGGTCAACGCGGCCAACGCCGGATCAGGCCGGCTCAGCTGGGCCA
CAATGCTTTCGAGCGCTTGCTTGCCGCCACCGTTGCTGGCGATAGCCACCACTTGGTCCGGGGTCAGGCC
ATGGTCCTGGCACAGCACCGGCAACAGCCGCTGCACCGTTTCGAGCG
