>Addgene plasmid #51555 | MR015-H11-R2-TALEN | addgene partial sequence | sequence record 80493 | TAL-R3 5'-cgccaccagatggtcgttgg-3'
CACAATGCTTTCGAGCGCTTGCTTGCCGCCACCGTTGCTGGCGATAGCCACCACTTGGTCCGGGGTCAGG
CCATGGTCCTGGCACAGCACCGGCAACAGCCGCTGCACCGTTTCGAGCGCTTGCTTGCCGCCAATGTTGC
TGGCGATAGCCACCACTTGGTCCGGGGTCAGGCCATGGTCCTGGCACAGCACCGGCAACAGCCGCTGCAC
CGTTTCGAGCGCTTGCTTGCCGCCACCGTTGCTGGCGATAGCCACCACTTGGTCCGGGGTCAGGCCATGG
TCCTGGCACAGCACCGGCAACAGCCGCTGCACCGTTTCGAGCGCTTGCTTGCCGCCATCGTGGCTGGCGA
TAGCCACCACTTGGTCCGGAGTCAGGCCATGGTCCTGGCACAGCACCGGCAACAGCCGCTGCACCGTTTC
GAGCGCTTGCTTGCCGCCATCGTGGCTGGCGATAGCCACCACTTGGTCCGGAGTCAGGCCATGGTCCTGG
CACAGCACCGGCAACAGCCGCTGCACCGTTTCGAGCGCTTGCTTGCCGCCATCGTGGCTGGCGATAGCCA
CCACTTGGTCCGGGGTCAGGCCATGGTCCTGGCACAGCACCGGCAACAGCCGCTGCACCGTTTCGAGCGC
TTGCTTGCCGCCAATGTTGCTGGCGATAGCCACCACTTGGTCCGGGGTCAGGCCATGGTCCTGGCACAGC
ACCGGCAACAGCCGCTGCACCGTTTCGAGCGCTTGCTTGCCGCCATTGTTGCTGGCGATAGCCACCACTT
GGTCCGGGGTCAGGCCATGGTCCTGGCACAGCACCGGCAACAGCCGCTGCACCGTTTCGAGCGCTTGCTT
GCCGCCACCGTTGCTGGCGATAGCCACCACTTGGTCCGGGGTCAGGCCATGGTCCTGG
