>Addgene plasmid #51555 | MR015-H11-R2-TALEN | addgene partial sequence | sequence record 80496 | JDS-TALEN-F 5'-TAGGGGTCGGTAAACAGTGG-3'
GGGGCCTCCGCTCCAGCTCGACACCGGGCAGCTGCTGAAGATCGCGAAGAGAGGGGGAGTAACAGCGGTA
GAGGCAGTGCACGCCTGGCGCAATGCGCTCACCGGTGCCCCCCTGAACCTGACCCCGGACCAAGTGGTGG
CTATCGCCAGCAACATTGGCGGCAAGCAAGCGCTCGAAACGGTGCAGCGGCTGTTGCCGGTGCTGTGCCA
GGACCATGGCCTGACTCCGGACCAAGTGGTGGCTATCGCCAGCCACGATGGCGGCAAGCAAGCGCTCGAA
ACGGTGCAGCGGCTGTTGCCGGTGCTGTGCCAGGACCATGGCCTGACCCCGGACCAAGTGGTGGCTATCG
CCAGCAACGGTGGCGGCAAGCAAGCGCTCGAAACGGTGCAGCGGCTGTTGCCGGTGCTGTGCCAGGACCA
TGGCCTGACCCCGGACCAAGTGGTGGCTATCGCCAGCAACAATGGCGGCAAGCAAGCGCTCGAAACGGTG
CAGCGGCTGTTGCCGGTGCTGTGCCAGGACCATGGCCTGACCCCGGACCAAGTGGTGGCTATCGCCAGCA
ACAATGGCGGCAAGCAAGCGCTCGAAACGGTGCAGCGGCTGTTGCCGGTGCTGTGCCAGGACCATGGCCT
GACCCCGGACCAAGTGGTGGCTATCGCCAGCAACATTGGCGGCAAGCAAGCGCTCGAAACGGTGCAGCGG
CTGTTGCCGGTGCTGTGCCAGGACCATGGCCTGACTCCGGACCAAGTGGTGGCTATCGCCAGCCACGATG
GCGGCAAGCAAGCGCTCGAAACGGTGCAGCGGCTGTTGCCGGTGCTGTGCCAGGACCATGGCCTGACCCC
GGACCAAGTGGTGGCTATCGCCAGCAACGGTGGCGGCAAGCAAGCGCTCGAA
